Addgene plasmid #135854: D40_Ld_310530
Purpose: Expression of Leishmania donovani ectodomain in mammalian cells
Depositing lab: Gavin Wright. Depositing organization: Wellcome Sanger Institute. Publication: Systematic identification of genes encoding cell surface and secreted proteins that are essential for in vitro growth and infection in Leishmania donovani. Roberts AJ, Ong HB, Clare S, Brandt C, Harcourt K, Franssen SU, Cotton JA, Muller-Sienerth N, Wright GJ. PLoS Pathog. 2022 Feb 24;18(2):e1010364. doi: 10.1371/journal.ppat.1010364. eCollection 2022 Feb. PubMed 35202447.
Backbone
  Vector backbone: pTT3
  Backbone manufacturer: Yves Durocher, NRC
  Backbone size w/o insert (bp): 6132
  Vector type: Mammalian Expression
Growth in bacteria
  Bacterial resistance: Ampicillin, 100 μg/mL
  Growth temperature: 37°C
  Growth strain: DH5alpha
  Copy number: High Copy
Gene/Insert
  Gene/Insert name: DnaJ domain containing protein, putativ (alt name: LDPBK_310530)
  Species: Leishmania donovani
  Insert size (bp): 1722
  Tag / fusion protein: biotinylation sequence and His tag (C terminal on insert)
  Cloning method: Unknown
Terms and licenses: Academic/Nonprofit Terms; Industry Terms: Not Available to Industry
How to cite: D40_Ld_310530 was a gift from Gavin Wright (Addgene plasmid # 135854 ; http://n2t.net/addgene:135854 ; RRID:Addgene_135854)
