[The description below was written by a language model from this plasmid's Addgene catalogue record and pLannotate feature annotations shown in this document.]
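Description:
D40_Ld_310530 is a mammalian expression plasmid built on the pTT3 backbone and designed to produce a soluble, secreted form of a Leishmania donovani protein in mammalian cells. The insert, about 1.7 kb, encodes the ectodomain of a putative DnaJ domain-containing protein (LDPBK_310530). This identity fits the feature table, where a stretch within the insert region shows homology to a bacterial DnaJ. In E. coli the 7.9 kb plasmid is maintained through a high-copy ColE1/pUC-type origin and selected with ampicillin via the β-lactamase gene. Short lac, tet promoter and bla fragments near the end of the sequence appear to be backbone remnants with no evident role in expression.

Transcription is driven by the human CMV immediate early enhancer and promoter. Downstream lie adenovirus-derived leader, splice acceptor and chimeric intron fragments, which typically improve processing and expression of the transcript; the "PTP" hit on the opposite strand most likely reflects this adenoviral sequence rather than a functional coding region. A mouse immunoglobulin heavy chain signal sequence sits just upstream of the insert and should direct the ectodomain into the secretory pathway. The catalogue record lists a C-terminal biotinylation sequence and His tag, although these were not annotated in the feature table. Such tags allow enzymatic biotinylation for capture on streptavidin and purification by metal affinity. A rabbit β-globin polyadenylation signal terminates the transcript. The Epstein-Barr virus oriP fragment allows episomal maintenance in cells expressing EBNA1, which favours high-yield transient expression. The plasmid belongs to a set of L. donovani cell surface and secreted protein constructs and is suited to producing recombinant ectodomain.
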