Features (pLannotate 1.2.2; 18 found; start..end, strand, type, name):
      1..380     +  enhancer       CMV enhancer: human cytomegalovirus immediate early enhancer
    382..581     +  promoter       CMV promoter: human cytomegalovirus (CMV) immediate early promoter
    649..687     +  misc_feature   Ad SA (fragment): adenovirus major late transcript splice acceptor (Friedrich and Soriano, 1991)
    720..929     -  CDS            PTP (fragment): TERM_ADE02 - Experimental evidence at protein level: Swiss-Prot protein existence level 1. Protein covalently bound to the viral DNA that acts as a primer for viral genomic replication by DNA strand displacement. Assembles on the viral origin of replication in an initiation complex with viral polymerase, DBP, host NFIA and host POU2F1/OCT1. During initiation, the polymerase covalently couples the first dCTP with Ser- 580 of pTP. The terminal protein stimulates the template activity over 20 fold compared to protein-free templates. Neo-synthesized viral genomes are linked to two preterminal prot
    960..1049    +  intron         chimeric intron (fragment): chimera between introns from adenovirus and immunoglobulin heavy chain genes
   1068..1114    +  CDS            IgH signal sequence (fragment): signal sequence from the mouse immunoglobulin heavy chain variable region
   1968..2168    +  CDS            dnaJ2 (fragment): DNAJ2_THET8 - Experimental evidence at protein level: Swiss-Prot protein existence level 1. Does not influence ATP binding or hydrolysis nor ADP release. Exerts influence on the interaction of DnaK with substrates; in the presence of DafA, DnaJ inhibits substrate binding, and substrate already bound to DnaK is displaced by DnaJ and DafA. From Thermus thermophilus (strain ATCC 27634 / DSM 579 / HB8).
   3081..3136    +  polyA_signal   β-globin poly(A) signal: rabbit β-globin polyadenylation signal (Gil and Proudfoot, 1987)
   3650..5331    -  rep_origin     oriP (fragment): Epstein-Barr virus oriP replication origin (Yates et al., 2000)
   5458..5562    +  promoter       AmpR promoter: bla
   5563..6423    +  CDS            AmpR: β-lactamase; bla; confers resistance to ampicillin, carbenicillin, and related antibiotics
   6594..7182    +  rep_origin     ori: high-copy-number ColE1/pMB1/pBR322/pUC origin of replication
   7365..7457    +  CDS            lacI (fragment): lac repressor; lacI; The lac repressor binds to the lac operator to inhibit transcription in E. coli. This inhibition can be relieved by adding lactose or isopropyl-β-D-thiogalactopyranoside (IPTG).
   7470..7491    +  protein_bind   CAP binding site: CAP binding activates transcription in the presence of cAMP. E. coli catabolite activator protein
   7506..7536    +  promoter       lac promoter: promoter for the E. coli lac operon
   7544..7560    +  protein_bind   lac operator: The lac repressor binds to the lac operator to inhibit transcription in E. coli. This inhibition can be relieved by adding lactose or isopropyl-β-D-thiogalactopyranoside (IPTG). lac repressor encoded by lacI
   7630..7646    +  promoter       tet promoter (fragment): E. coli promoter for tetracycline efflux protein gene
   7656..7681    -  CDS            bla(M) (fragment): β-lactamase lacking the signal sequence; bla(M); allows cytosolic expression of β-lactamase
>Addgene plasmid #135854 | D40_Ld_310530 | addgene full sequence | sequence record 274897 | Addgene NGS Result
GACATTGATTATTGACTAGTTATTAATAGTAATCAATTACGGGGTCATTAGTTCATAGCCCATATATGGA
GTTCCGCGTTACATAACTTACGGTAAATGGCCCGCCTGGCTGACCGCCCAACGACCCCCGCCCATTGACG
TCAATAATGACGTATGTTCCCATAGTAACGCCAATAGGGACTTTCCATTGACGTCAATGGGTGGAGTATT
TACGGTAAACTGCCCACTTGGCAGTACATCAAGTGTATCATATGCCAAGTCCGCCCCCTATTGACGTCAA
TGACGGTAAATGGCCCGCCTGGCATTATGCCCAGTACATGACCTTACGGGACTTTCCTACTTGGCAGTAC
ATCTACGTATTAGTCATCGCTATTACCATGGTGATGCGGTTTTGGCAGTACACCAATGGGCGTGGATAGC
GGTTTGACTCACGGGGATTTCCAAGTCTCCACCCCATTGACGTCAATGGGAGTTTGTTTTGGCACCAAAA
TCAACGGGACTTTCCAAAATGTCGTAATAACCCCGCCCCGTTGACGCAAATGGGCGGTAGGCGTGTACGG
TGGGAGGTCTATATAAGCAGAGCTCGTTTAGTGAACCGTCAGATCCTCACTCTCTTCCGCATCGCTGTCT
GCGAGGGCCAGCTGTTGGGCTCGCGGTTGAGGACAAACTCTTCGCGGTCTTTCCAGTACTCTTGGATCGG
AAACCCGTCGGCCTCCGAACGGTACTCCGCCACCGAGGGACCTGAGCGAGTCCGCATCGACCGGATCGGA
AAACCTCTCGAGAAAGGCGTCTAACCAGTCACAGTCGCAAGGTAGGCTGAGCACCGTGGCGGGCGGCAGC
GGGTGGCGGTCGGGGTTGTTTCTGGCGGAGGTGCTGCTGATGATGTAATTAAAGTAGGCGGTCTTGAGAC
GGCGGATGGTCGAGGTGAGGTGTGGCAGGCTTGAGATCCAGCTGTTGGGGTGAGTACTCCCTCTCAAAAG
CGGGCATTACTTCTGCGCTAAGATTGTCAGTTTCCAAAAACGAGGAGGATTTGATATTCACCTGGCCCGA
TCTGGCCATACACTTGAGTGACAATGACATCCACTTTGCCTTTCTCTCCACAGGTGTCCACTCCCAGGTC
CAAGTTTGCCACCATGGAGTTTCAGACCCAGGTACTCATGTCCCTGCTGCTCTGCATGTCTGGTGCGGCC
GCCACCCTGCCTCAGCAGGAAGCCCCTCCCGTGATGGAACAGCCTACCGCCGAGCCTGCCGAGGCCGATG
GACCTGCTAGAGGACCTGCCCCTCCACCCCCATCTGGCAGACCAGCCCCTAATGCCCCTGGCGCCTCTCC
CCCTGCCATCGGCGATTCTGGCGAAACCCCTGCCCAGGGCGAGACACTGGACCCCATCTTCGAGGAAATC
ACCAGCCTGTTCGCCAGCCGGAACCCCAAGCACGCCCTGCAGGGACTGAGCGACGGCCTGAGAAATGCCG
CCACAGGCGTGGGACTGGGCCTGGCTGGCGTGGTGGCTGGAACCTACGGCGGAGCCAAAGAGGGCGGCCT
GGGCGGCATGGCCAAAGGCTTTGGAGCCGGCGTGGCCGGCTTTGTGGGCCTGACAGGATATGGCGCCTAC
GCAGGCGTGCGGCAGATCGTGCGGGGCGTGGGCAATACCAGATCCGCCGTGTCCGAGGTGTCCAAGGGCG
AGGCCTACTGGGACAGCAACGCCCAGGCTTGGGTCCGAGTGAACCTGGCCTGCGACTTCGAGCGGCTGCC
CCCTACCGATGAGGATCTGCTGGGAGAGGCCCGGAAGGCCTACGAGAAGGCCAAGAAGGACGGCACACTG
CCCACAACCCTGCCCGCCATGACCCCCAATGATAGCGCCGAGGGCGGAGAAGCCAGCGCCAGCTCTGCTA
CAACAGGCGCTGGCGCCGCTAGCCTGCCCCAGGGAACCGATACCGGCGAGACTAAGCACGCTGCCGCCGA
ACCCGTGAACTACTACGCCTTCCTGGGCGTGGAAAGCACCGCCACCAGCAGCGAGATCAGAAAGGCCTAT
ACCCGCAAGGCCCTGGAAATGCACCCCGACAAGAACCCTAACGACCCCAACGCCACCATCAAGTTCCAGG
AACTGAACAAGATCTACAACGTGCTGAGCCACGAGGACACCCGGGCCACCTACGACCAGTACGGCACCGT
GGACCCTATGAACGTGCCCGAGATGACCGGCAACCCCATGAAGGAACTGCTCGGAGCCGCCTTTCTGGAA
GCCCTCGTGGGCCCCCTGCACTTCTTTCTGGTGTTCGAGGGGGGCGTGCTGTTCACAGCCGAGATGCAGA
GAGAGCTGCACGCCAGACGGCGGCTGCGGGTGGCCAAAAACCTGATCAGCTGGCTGGACAACGACGTGTC
CGGCTTCGAGAGCGCCCAGCTGGCCCTGAGGGATGCCGTGTCTACAGCCCTGGGCCCCGTGTTCGTGTCC
TACGTGGCCGAGGAATACCACCTGGCCAGCAGACAGCAGCTGCATGGCTCCAGCTGGAAGAGAGAGATGG
ACAGCTGGTACTCCTCCTGGGCCACATCCGCCAGCAGCCTGTGGCATTGGACCACCATGGGCGCCAGAAC
CGCCAGGCGGGCCTTCGTGGACAAGAATCTGGGCGAAGAGGACATCCTGAGAGTGCTGGCCGTGGCCAAC
GAGCGGGACGTCCGCCAGATTGTGCTGCAGGCCTGCCGGCTGGTGCTGTTTGACATGAGCGTGACCCCAG
CCCAGCGGCAGCAGCGGGCCATGAGACTGGAAGATCTGTCTGTGATGGCTATGAAGGAAGTGGCCCTCGA
GGTCGCCAGCAGAGAGCGGATTGGAGCCAGCGAAGCCACAGCCGCCGCTGCCGAGAAGGGCGCCACAACA
AAGACACCCGCCGACACCAGCTCCGTGACCGCCCCACCTCTGTCTGGCGCGCCCGGCAGCCTGCACCACA
TCCTGGACGCCCAGAAGATGCTGTGGAACCACAGGGACAGGAACCTGCCTCCTCTGGCCCCTCTGGGCCC
CCACCACCATCACCACCATTGAGTCTAGACACGTGATTAATTAAGGATCCCCCGACCTCGACCTCTGGCT
AATAAAGGAAATTTATTTTCATTGCAATAGTGTGTTGGAATTTTTTGTGTCTCTCACTCGGAAGGACATA
TGGGAGGGCAAATCATTTGGTCGAGATCCCTCGGAGATCTCTAGCTAGAGGATCGATCCCCGCCCCGGAC
GAACTAAACCTGACTACGACATCTCTGCCCCTTCTTCGCGGGGCAGTGCATGTAATCCCTTCAGTTGGTT
GGTACAACTTGCCAACTGGGCCCTGTTCCACATGTGACACGGGGGGGGACCAAACACAAAGGGGTTCTCT
GACTGTAGTTGACATCCTTATAAATGGATGTGCACATTTGCCAACACTGAGTGGCTTTCATCCTGGAGCA
GACTTTGCAGTCTGTGGACTGCAACACAACATTGCCTTTATGTGTAACTCTTGGCTGAAGCTCTTACACC
AATGCTGGGGGACATGTACCTCCCAGGGGCCCAGGAAGACTACGGGAGGCTACACCAACGTCAATCAGAG
GGGCCTGTGTAGCTACCGATAAGCGGACCCTCAAGAGGGCATTAGCAATAGTGTTTATAAGGCCCCCTTG
TTAACCCTAAACGGGTAGCATATGCTTCCCGGGTAGTAGTATATACTATCCAGACTAACCCTAATTCAAT
AGCATATGTTACCCAACGGGAAGCATATGCTATCGAATTAGGGTTAGTAAAAGGGTCCTAAGGAACAGCG
ATATCTCCCACCCCATGAGCTGTCACGGTTTTATTTACATGGGGTCAGGATTCCACGAGGGTAGTGAACC
ATTTTAGTCACAAGGGCAGTGGCTGAAGATCAAGGAGCGGGCAGTGAACTCTCCTGAATCTTCGCCTGCT
TCTTCATTCTCCTTCGTTTAGCTAATAGAATAACTGCTGAGTTGTGAACAGTAAGGTGTATGTGAGGTGC
TCGAAAACAAGGTTTCAGGTGACGCCCCCAGAATAAAATTTGGACGGGGGGTTCAGTGGTGGCATTGTGC
TATGACACCAATATAACCCTCACAAACCCCTTGGGCAATAAATACTAGTGTAGGAATGAAACATTCTGAA
TATCTTTAACAATAGAAATCCATGGGGTGGGGACAAGCCGTAAAGACTGGATGTCCATCTCACACGAATT
TATGGCTATGGGCAACACATAATCCTAGTGCAATATGATACTGGGGTTATTAAGATGTGTCCCAGGCAGG
GACCAAGACAGGTGAACCATGTTGTTACACTCTATTTGTAACAAGGGGAAAGAGAGTGGACGCCGACAGC
AGCGGACTCCACTGGTTGTCTCTAACACCCCCGAAAATTAAACGGGGCTCCACGCCAATGGGGCCCATAA
ACAAAGACAAGTGGCCACTCTTTTTTTTGAAATTGTGGAGTGGGGGCACGCGTCAGCCCCCACACGCCGC
CCTGCGGTTTTGGACTGTAAAATAAGGGTGTAATAACTTGGCTGATTGTAACCCCGCTAACCACTGCGGT
CAAACCACTTGCCCACAAAACCACTAATGGCACCCCGGGGAATACCTGCATAAGTAGGTGGGCGGGCCAA
GATAGGGGCGCGATTGCTGCGATCTGGAGGACAAATTACACACACTTGCGCCTGAGCGCCAAGCACAGGG
TTGTTGGTCCTCATATTCACGAGGTCGCTGAGAGCACGGTGGGCTAATGTTGCCATGGGTAGCATATACT
ACCCAAATATCTGGATAGCATATGCTATCCTAATCTATATCTGGGTAGCATAGGCTATCCTAATCTATAT
CTGGGTAGCATATGCTATCCTAATCTATATCTGGGTAGTATATGCTATCCTAATTTATATCTGGGTAGCA
TAGGCTATCCTAATCTATATCTGGGTAGCATATGCTATCCTAATCTATATCTGGGTAGTATATGCTATCC
TAATCTGTATCCGGGTAGCATATGCTATCCTAATAGAGATTAGGGTAGTATATGCTATCCTAATTTATAT
CTGGGTAGCATATACTACCCAAATATCTGGATAGCATATGCTATCCTAATCTATATCTGGGTAGCATATG
CTATCCTAATCTATATCTGGGTAGCATAGGCTATCCTAATCTATATCTGGGTAGCATATGCTATCCTAAT
CTATATCTGGGTAGTATATGCTATCCTAATTTATATCTGGGTAGCATAGGCTATCCTAATCTATATCTGG
GTAGCATATGCTATCCTAATCTATATCTGGGTAGTATATGCTATCCTAATCTGTATCCGGGTAGCATATG
CTATCCTCATGATAAGCTGTCAAACATGAGAATTTTCTTGAAGACGAAAGGGCCTCGTGATACGCCTATT
TTTATAGGTTAATGTCATGATAATAATGGTTTCTTAGACGTCAGGTGGCACTTTTCGGGGAAATGTGCGC
GGAACCCCTATTTGTTTATTTTTCTAAATACATTCAAATATGTATCCGCTCATGAGACAATAACCCTGAT
AAATGCTTCAATAATATTGAAAAAGGAAGAGTATGAGTATTCAACATTTCCGTGTCGCCCTTATTCCCTT
TTTTGCGGCATTTTGCCTTCCTGTTTTTGCTCACCCAGAAACGCTGGTGAAAGTAAAAGATGCTGAAGAT
CAGTTGGGTGCACGAGTGGGTTACATCGAACTGGATCTCAACAGCGGTAAGATCCTTGAGAGTTTTCGCC
CCGAAGAACGTTTTCCAATGATGAGCACTTTTAAAGTTCTGCTATGTGGCGCGGTATTATCCCGTGTTGA
CGCCGGGCAAGAGCAACTCGGTCGCCGCATACACTATTCTCAGAATGACTTGGTTGAGTACTCACCAGTC
ACAGAAAAGCATCTTACGGATGGCATGACAGTAAGAGAATTATGCAGTGCTGCCATAACCATGAGTGATA
ACACTGCGGCCAACTTACTTCTGACAACGATCGGAGGACCGAAGGAGCTAACCGCTTTTTTGCACAACAT
GGGGGATCATGTAACTCGCCTTGATCGTTGGGAACCGGAGCTGAATGAAGCCATACCAAACGACGAGCGT
GACACCACGATGCCTGCAGCAATGGCAACAACGTTGCGCAAACTATTAACTGGCGAACTACTTACTCTAG
CTTCCCGGCAACAATTAATAGACTGGATGGAGGCGGATAAAGTTGCAGGACCACTTCTGCGCTCGGCCCT
TCCGGCTGGCTGGTTTATTGCTGATAAATCTGGAGCCGGTGAGCGTGGGTCTCGCGGTATCATTGCAGCA
CTGGGGCCAGATGGTAAGCCCTCCCGTATCGTAGTTATCTACACGACGGGGAGTCAGGCAACTATGGATG
AACGAAATAGACAGATCGCTGAGATAGGTGCCTCACTGATTAAGCATTGGTAACTGTCAGACCAAGTTTA
CTCATATATACTTTAGATTGATTTAAAACTTCATTTTTAATTTAAAAGGATCTAGGTGAAGATCCTTTTT
GATAATCTCATGACCAAAATCCCTTAACGTGAGTTTTCGTTCCACTGAGCGTCAGACCCCGTAGAAAAGA
TCAAAGGATCTTCTTGAGATCCTTTTTTTCTGCGCGTAATCTGCTGCTTGCAAACAAAAAAACCACCGCT
ACCAGCGGTGGTTTGTTTGCCGGATCAAGAGCTACCAACTCTTTTTCCGAAGGTAACTGGCTTCAGCAGA
GCGCAGATACCAAATACTGTTCTTCTAGTGTAGCCGTAGTTAGGCCACCACTTCAAGAACTCTGTAGCAC
CGCCTACATACCTCGCTCTGCTAATCCTGTTACCAGTGGCTGCTGCCAGTGGCGATAAGTCGTGTCTTAC
CGGGTTGGACTCAAGACGATAGTTACCGGATAAGGCGCAGCGGTCGGGCTGAACGGGGGGTTCGTGCACA
CAGCCCAGCTTGGAGCGAACGACCTACACCGAACTGAGATACCTACAGCGTGAGCTATGAGAAAGCGCCA
CGCTTCCCGAAGGGAGAAAGGCGGACAGGTATCCGGTAAGCGGCAGGGTCGGAACAGGAGAGCGCACGAG
GGAGCTTCCAGGGGGAAACGCCTGGTATCTTTATAGTCCTGTCGGGTTTCGCCACCTCTGACTTGAGCGT
CGATTTTTGTGATGCTCGTCAGGGGGGCGGAGCCTATGGAAAAACGCCAGCAACGCGGCCTTTTTACGGT
TCCTGGCCTTTTGCTGGCCTTTTGCTCACATGTTCTTTCCTGCGTTATCCCCTGATTCTGTGGATAACCG
TATTACCGCCTTTGAGTGAGCTGATACCGCTCGCCGCAGCCGAACGACCGAGCGCAGCGAGTCAGTGAGC
GAGGAAGCGGAAGAGCGCCCAATACGCAAACCGCCTCTCCCCGCGCGTTGGCCGATTCATTAATGCAGCT
GGCACGACAGGTTTCCCGACTGGAAAGCGGGCAGTGAGCGCAACGCAATTAATGTGAGTTAGCTCACTCA
TTAGGCACCCCAGGCTTTACACTTTATGCTTCCGGCTCGTATGTTGTGTGGAATTGTGAGCGGATAACAA
TTTCACACAGGAAACAGCTATGACCATGATTACGCCAAGCTCTAGCTAGAGGTCGACCAATTCTCATGTT
TGACAGCTTATCATCGCAGATCCGGGCAACGTTGTTGCCATTGCTGCAGGCGCAGAACTGGTAGGTATGG
AAGATCTATACATTGAATCAATATTGGCAATTAGCCATATTAGTCATTGGTTATATAGCATAAATCAATA
TTGGCTATTGGCCATTGCATACGTTGTATCTATATCATAATATGTACATTTATATTGGCTCATGTCCAAT
ATGACCGCCATGTT
